>Addgene plasmid #72534 | pJK613 | depositor full sequence | sequence record 132623 | pJK613 sequence 6938 bps
TGGCGAATGGG
[124 nt withheld, positions 12-135]
C
[91 nt withheld, positions 137-227]
A
[49 nt withheld, positions 229-277]
CCTTTGACGTTGGAGTCCACGTTCTTT
[37 nt withheld, positions 305-341]
ACCCTATCTCGGTCTATTCTTTTGATTTATAAGGGATTTTGCCGATTTCGGCCTATTGGTTAAAAAATGA
GCTGATTTAACAAAAATTTAACGCGAATTTTAACAAAATATTAACGTTTACAATTTCAGGTGGCACTTTT
CGGGGAAATGTGCGCGGAACCCCTATTTGTTTATTTTTCTAAATACATTCAAATATGTATCCGCTCATGA
GACAATAACCCTGATAAATGCTTCAATAATATTGAAAAAGGAAGAGTATGAGTATTCAACATTTCCGTGT
CGCCCTTATTCCCTTTTTTGCGGCATTTTGCCTTCCTGTTTTTGCTCACCCAGAAACGCTGGTGAAAGTA
AAAGATGCTGAAGATCAGTTGGGTGCACGAGTGGGTTACATCGAACTGGATCTCAACAGCGGTAAGATCC
TTGAGAGTTTTCGCCCCGAAGAACGTTTTCCAATGATGAGCACTTTTAAAGTTCTGCTATGTGGCGCGGT
ATTATCCCGTATTGACGCCGGGCAAGAGCAACTCGGTCGCCGCATACACTATTCTCAGAATGACTTGGTT
GAGTACTCACCAGTCACAGAAAAGCATCTTACGGATGGCATGACAGTAAGAGAATTATGCAGTGCTGCCA
TAACCATGAGTGATAACACTGCGGCCAACTTACTTCTGACAACGATCGGAGGACCGAAGGAGCTAACCGC
TTTTTTGCACAACATGGGGGATCATGTAACTCGCCTTGATCGTTGGGAACCGGAGCTGAATGAAGCCATA
CCAAACGACGAGCGTGACACCACGATGCCTGCAGCAATGGCAACAACGTTGCGCAAACTATTAACTGGCG
AACTACTTACTCTAGCTTCCCGGCAACAATTAATAGACTGGATGGAGGCGGATAAAGTTGCAGGACCACT
TCTGCGCTCGGCCCTTCCGGCTGGCTGGTTTATTGCTGATAAATCTGGAGCCGGTGAGCGTGGGTCTCGC
GGTATCATTGCAGCACTGGGGCCAGATGGTAAGCCCTCCCGTATCGTAGTTATCTACACGACGGGGAGTC
AGGCAACTATGGATGAACGAAATAGACAGATCGCTGAGATAGGTGCCTCACTGATTAAGCATTGGTAACT
GTCAGACCAAGTTTACTCATATATACTTTAGATTGATTTAAAACTTCATTTTTAATTTAAAAGGATCTAG
GTGAAGATCCTTTTTGATAATCTCATGACCAAAATCCCTTAACGTGAGTTTTCGTTCCACTGAGCGTCAG
ACCCCGTAGAAAAGATCAAAGGATCTTCTTGAGATCCTTTTTTTCTGCGCGTAATCTGCTGCTTGCAAAC
AAAAAAACCACCGCTACCAGCGGTGGTTTGTTTGCCGGATCAAGAGCTACCAACTCTTTTTCCGAAGGTA
ACTGGCTTCAGCAGAGCGCAGATACCAAATACTGTCCTTCTAGTGTAGCCGTAGTTAGGCCACCACTTCA
AGAACTCTGTAGCACCGCCTACATACCTCGCTCTGCTAATCCTGTTACCAGTGGCTGCTGCCAGTGGCGA
TAAGTCGTGTCTTACCGGGTTGGACTCAAGACGATAGTTACCGGATAAGGCGCAGCGGTCGGGCTGAACG
GGGGGTTCGTGCACACAGCCCAGCTTGGAGCGAACGACCTACACCGAACTGAGATACCTACAGCGTGAGC
TATGAGAAAGCGCCACGCTTCCCGAAGGGAGAAAGGCGGACAGGTATCCGGTAAGCGGCAGGGTCGGAAC
AGGAGAGCGCACGAGGGAGCTTCCAGGGGGAAACGCCTGGTATCTTTATAGTCCTGTCGGGTTTCGCCAC
CTCTGACTTGAGCGTCGATTTTTGTGATGCTCGTCAGGGGGGCGGAGCCTATGGAAAAACGCCAGCAACG
CGGCCTTTTTACGGTTCCTGGCCTTTTGCTGGCCTTTTGCTCACATGTTCTTTCCTGCGTTATCCCCTGA
TTCTGTGGATAACCGTATTACCGCCTTTGAGTGAGCTGATACCGCTCGCCGCAGCCGAACGACCGAGCGC
AGCGAGTCAGTGAGCGAGGAAGCGGAAGAGCGCCTGATGCGGTATTTTCTCCTTACGCATCTGTGCGGTA
TTTCACACCGCATATATGGTGCACTCTCAGTACAATCTGCTCTGATGCCGCATAGTTAAGCCAGTATACA
CTCCGCTATCGCTACGTGACTGGGTCATGGCTGCGCCCCGACACCCGCCAACACCCGCTGACGCGCCCTG
ACGGGCTTGTCTGCTCCCGGCATCCGCTTACAGACAAGCTGTGACCGTCTCCGGGAGCTGCATGTGTCAG
AGGTTTTCACCGTCATCACCGAAACGCGCGAGGCAGCTGCGGTAAAGCTCATCAGCGTGGTCGTGAAGCG
ATTCACAGATGTCTGCCTGTTCATCCGCGTCCAGCTCGTTGAGTTTCTCCAGAAGCGTTAATGTCTGGCT
TCTGATAAAGCGGGCCATGTTAAGGGCGGTTTTTTCCTGTTTGGTCACTGATGCCTCCGTGTAAGGGGGA
TTTCTGTTCATGGGGGTAATGATACCGATGAAACGAGAGAGGATGCTCACGATACGGGTTACTGATGATG
AACATGCCCGGTTACTGGAACGTTGTGAGGGTAAACAACTGGCGGTATGGATGCGGCGGGACCAGAGAAA
AATCACTCAGGGTCAATGCCAGCGCTTCGTTAATACAGATGTAGGTGTTCCACAGGGTAGCCAGCAGCAT
CCTGCGATGCAGATCCGGAACATAATGGTGCAGGGCGCTGACTTCCGCGTTTCCAGACTTTACGAAACAC
GGAAACCGAAGACCATTCATGTTGTTGCTCAGGTCGCAGACGTTTTGCAGCAGCAGTCGCTTCACGTTCG
CTCGCGTATCGGTGATTCATTCTGCTAACCAGTAAGGCAACCCCGCCAGCCTAGCCGGGTCCTCAACGAC
AGGAGCACGATCATGCGCACCCGTGGCCAGGACCCAACGCTGCCCGAGATCTCGATCCCGCGAAATTAAT
ACGACTCACTATAGGGAGACCACAACGGTTTCCCTCTAGAAATAATTTTGTTTAACTTTAAGAAGGAGAT
ATACATATGAAGGTACGTGTAACCGTCATGCTGAAGGACGGTGTTCTGGACCCGCAGGGCAAGGCCATCA
GCCACGCATTGCAGACACTTGGTTTTGAAGGCGTGCACGATGTGCGCGTGGGTAAGGTGATTGAACTGGA
TCTGCCGGGTGCCAAAGCCGAGGAAGCCCAGAAAAAGGCCGATGCCATGGCGCGTGATCTGCTAGCCAAC
CTGGTGATTGAAGATTACTCTGTAGAGGTGGTGGAATGAAGCGCACCCTTCTTATAGCGCTGGCATTGGC
ATGCGCGGCACCGGGCTTGGCCCATGCCCAGCGCATTGCGCCCATGAAGGCAGGTAACTTTGCCCGCCTT
TGTACGCGCGCCACTAGTGCTGGCATTTGCGATGCCTATATTGGCGGCCTGACGGATGGGGTCTCTCTTT
CCAAAATCAATGATCGGAACGAGGGGGATCCATGAAAGCAGCAATTATCGTATTCCCCGGTACCAACCGG
GAGCGCGATATGGCCATTGCCCTCAAGCGCGTTACAGGGCAGGCCCCGCGCATGATCTGGCACCATGAAA
CAGATCTGGGAGATACCGATCTAGTCGTGCTGCCAGGTGGTTTCAGCTATGGCGATTATCTGCGCTGTGG
TGCCATGGCAGCGCATTCTCCCATCATGGCGGCTATCAAAGCCTTTGCCCAAAAGGGTGGCCATATTTTG
GGTGTGTGCAACGGCTTCCAGATTTTAACGGAAACAGGGCTTCTGCCCGGTGCTCTGTTGCGCAACGCCA
ACCTGCGCTTTCTCTCTCAGGATTGCTACCTGAAGGTGGAAGCAGAGAACACACCTTTCACTCACAAGTG
GAAGAAGGGTGATGTTTTCCGCACCCCTCTGGCCCATGGTGATGGCAATTACACGGCAGATATCGCCACG
CTGGAACGGCTTGAAGGTGAAGGTCTTGTGGCTTTCCACTATGCCGATGCCAAAGGCAATGTGCAGGCTG
ATGATGCCATCAGCAACCCCAATGGCAGCATCAACAGCATTGCGGGTATTCTGAGCGAAAACAAACGCAT
TTGCGGCATGATGCCTCATCCAGAAGATCTGGTTGATCCTCTCATGGGTGGGGAAGATGGTCTGCCATTG
TTCCAAGGTCTGGTGGAGGCTGTAGTCCGGTGAATAAGCCTGTAACCGTTGATGAATCCCTTGCCCGTGA
ATTCGGGCTGACATCTGAGGAATACGGTCGTGTGCTGTCCATTATGGGCCGCACCCCCAGCCTGACAGAG
CTGGGCGTGTTCTCTGTGATGTGGTCGGAACACTGCTCCTACAAATCTTCCCGCAAGTGGCTGCGCACGC
TGCCAACCAAGGCGCCGTGGGTTATTCATGGCCCCGGTGAAAATGCTGGTGTGGTGGATATTGGGCAGGG
CTATGCCGCCATCTTCAAGATGGAAAGCCATAACCACCCATCCTTTATCGAACCCTATCAGGGTGCGGCC
ACGGGTGTGGGGGGCATTCTGCGCGATGTGTTCACCATGGGCGCACGCCCCATTGCCAACTTGAACGCCC
TGCGTTTTGGCAGCCCCGAAAACCCCGTTACCCGCCGCGTGATTGATGGCGTGGTGCGTGGTATTGGCGG
CTATGGCAACTGTGTTGGCGTGCCCACCGTAGGCGGGGAAATCAACTTCCACCCGGCCTATGATGGCAAC
CCGCTGGTAAACGCCATGACGGTTGGTTTGGCCCGTAAGGACCGTATCTTCCTTTCGGCTGCGGCAGGTG
TTGGCAACCCGGTTGTTTACGTGGGCTCCCGCACAGGGCGTGATGGCATTCATGGTGCCACCATGTCTTC
CGCCGAGTTTGATGAAGATGCCCTTTCCAAGCGCCCCACGGTACAGGTGGGTGACCCCTTTATTGAAAAG
CTTCTGATTGAAGCCTGTCTGGAACTGATGGCAACAGATGCCATTATCGCCATTCAGGACATGGGCGCTG
CGGGTCTGACATCTTCTTCCGTGGAAATGGCAGGCAAGGGCGGTGTGGGCATTGAGCTTGATCTGGATGC
CGTGCCCCAGCGTGAGCCGAACATGACGGCTTATGAAATGATGCTGTCTGAAAGCCAGGAACGCATGCTG
ATGGTGCTGCGCCCTGACCGGACAGACGTGGCCCGCAAGATCTTTGAAAAATGGGAACTGGATTTTGCCA
TTATTGGGCATCTGACAGATACCGGCCACATCGTCGTCAAGCACAAAGGACAGTTGGAAGCCGATATTCC
GCTGGACCCATTGGCAGAACAGGCCCCTATTTACGATCGGCCCGCAACACCACCCAAGGCGCCGGCTCCG
CTAGAAGGCGTGCATGCACCGCTTTCTTTGGATGCCACGTTACTGAAGCTGGTTGGTTCGCCAGATCTGG
CCTCCCGCGCATGGGTATGGAACCAGTATGACAGCACTGTAGGGGGGCAGACAGTCCGCCGTCCGGGTGC
TGCTGATGCTGCCATTGTGAAGGTGGAAGATACAGACATTGGTCTGGCCATCACCACAGATTGCACCCCG
CGTTACTGTCAGGCAGACCCCAAAACAGGTGGCGCACAAGCTGTTGCAGAAGCATGGCGTAACCTAACAG
CTACTGGCGCACGCCCGCTGGCCGTAACGGATAACCTGAACTTCGCCAACCCGGAAAAACCCGAAATCAT
GGGCCAGTTTGTGGCTGCGGTTGAAGGTATGGGGGAAGCCTGTACAGCGCTGGATTTCCCGGTCGTGAGC
GGCAACGTGTCTCTTTATAATGAAACACGAAACCCAGATGGCTCCACCACCGCCATTCTGCCCACACCCG
CCATTGGCGCCTTGGGCGTTCTGGATGATGTGAACAAGGCTGTTGGCCTTGGCATGCAGCCAGAATCTGA
CGTGGTGCTGATTGGTGAAACCAAGGGTGAGCTCGGCCAGACCATCTGGCTGCGTGAAATTCTGGGTCAG
GAAGCTGGTGCACCGCCGCCGGTCGATCTGGTTGCCGAAAAACGCAATGGTGACTTTGTACGCAGCGCCA
TTCTGGATGGCACCATTACCGCATGCCATGACATTGCTGACGGTGGCATTATGGTTGCCGCCGCAGAAAT
GGTGATGGCAAGTGGCATTGGATGTGAGCTGGAAAGCCCAGATTCCGGTATCCGGCCAGAAGCCTTCTGG
TTTGGTGAAGATCAGGCCCGCTATCTGGCTTGTGTAGCAAACGGCAAAGCCCTGTGCGAACGCGCTCAGG
CAGCTGGTGTGCCTGCACGCATTATTGCCCGCTCAGGCGGAAATGATTTGATTCTGCCCAGCGGCGTCAC
CATATCCGCAGCACGCCTAAAAACGGCCCATGAAGCATTTTTCCCGATGCTGATGGGCAACTCACTCGAG
CACCACCACCACCACCACTGAGATCCGGCTGCTAACAAAGCCCGAAAGGAAGCTGAGTTGGCTGCTGCCA
CCGCTGAGCAATAACTAGCATAACCCCTTGGGGCCTCTAAACGGGTCTTGAGGGGTTTTTTGCTGAAAGG
AGGAACTATATCCGGAT
Features (pLannotate 1.2.2; 14 found; start..end, strand, type, name):
     12..467     +  rep_origin     f1 ori (sequence partly withheld): f1 bacteriophage origin of replication; arrow indicates direction of (+) strand synthesis
    494..598     +  promoter       AmpR promoter: bla
    599..1459    +  CDS            AmpR: β-lactamase; bla; confers resistance to ampicillin, carbenicillin, and related antibiotics
   1630..2218    +  rep_origin     ori: high-copy-number ColE1/pMB1/pBR322/pUC origin of replication
   2404..2546    -  misc_feature   bom: basis of mobility region from pBR322
   2648..2839    -  CDS            rop: Rop protein, which maintains plasmids at low copy number; rop
   2856..3236    +  CDS            YPB1_ECOLX: Protein predicted: Swiss-Prot protein existence level 4. From Escherichia coli.
   3348..3366    +  promoter       T7 promoter: promoter for bacteriophage T7 RNA polymerase
   3398..3420    +  RBS            RBS: efficient ribosome binding site from bacteriophage T7 gene 10 (Olins and Rangwala, 1989)
   3885..4544    +  CDS            purQ: PURQ_SYNY3 - Experimental evidence at protein level: Swiss-Prot protein existence level 1. Part of the phosphoribosylformylglycinamidine synthase complex involved in the purines biosynthetic pathway. Catalyzes the ATP-dependent conversion of formylglycinamide ribonucleotide (FGAR) and glutamine to yield formylglycinamidine ribonucleotide (FGAM) and glutamate. The FGAM synthase complex is composed of three subunits. PurQ produces an ammonia molecule by converting glutamine to glutamate. PurL transfers the ammonia molecule to FGAR to form FGAM in an ATP- dependent manner. PurS interacts with Pur
   4592..6607    +  CDS            purL (fragment): PURL_BACSU - Experimental evidence at protein level: Swiss-Prot protein existence level 1. Part of the phosphoribosylformylglycinamidine synthase complex involved in the purines biosynthetic pathway. Catalyzes the ATP-dependent conversion of formylglycinamide ribonucleotide (FGAR) and glutamine to yield formylglycinamidine ribonucleotide (FGAM) and glutamate. The FGAM synthase complex is composed of three subunits. PurQ produces an ammonia molecule by converting glutamine to glutamate. PurL transfers the ammonia molecule to FGAR to form FGAM in an ATP- dependent manner. PurS interacts with Pur
   6782..6799    +  CDS            9xHis (fragment): 9xHis affinity tag
   6809..6858    +  CDS            SET1 (fragment): solubility-enhancement tag derived from T7 phage gene 10B
   6866..6913    +  terminator     T7 terminator: transcription terminator for bacteriophage T7 RNA polymerase
