[The description below was written by a language model from this plasmid's Addgene catalogue record and pLannotate feature annotations shown in this document.]
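Description:
pJK613 is a bacterial expression plasmid built on the pET23a backbone (6,938 bp in total) that co-produces the subunits of the multi-subunit formylglycinamidine ribonucleotide (FGAM) synthetase from Acetobacter aceti 1023. It is propagated in E. coli through a ColE1/pBR322-type origin and selected with ampicillin via the bla gene. The catalogue lists it as high copy, although the feature table also detects pBR322-derived bom and rop sequences. An f1 origin is present as well, which allows single-stranded DNA production.

The payload is a single operon of four overlapping genes cloned between NdeI and XhoI. It is transcribed from the T7 promoter, uses the phage gene 10 ribosome binding site for the first cistron, and ends at the T7 terminator. In order, the genes are purS (small subunit, recorded as a synthetic gene), a truncated OrfY encoding only residues 1-69 of a hypothetical protein found in the purSQL operon (its C-terminal domain is removed), purQ (the glutaminase subunit), and purL (the large subunit). PurL is fused at its C terminus to the backbone-encoded His6 tag, which the annotation software reports as a partial 9xHis match. The automated annotation identifies purQ and purL by homology but does not call purS or OrfY, which presumably lie in the unannotated stretch between the RBS and purQ. The short "SET1" hit downstream of the tag is probably just a match to backbone sequence.

In the FGAM synthetase complex, PurQ releases ammonia from glutamine and PurL uses it in the ATP-dependent conversion of FGAR to FGAM, a step in purine biosynthesis. Expression requires a host that supplies T7 RNA polymerase. The single tag on PurL should permit affinity purification of that subunit and possibly of associated partners, and the OrfY truncation suggests an interest in the role of that protein's N-terminal domain.
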