Addgene plasmid #72534: pJK613
Purpose: Produces Acetobacter aceti 1023 formylglycinamidine ribonucleotide synthetase subunits, one with His6 tag; associated hypothetical protein N-terminal domain (AaPurS, AaOrfY[1-69], AaPurQ, AaPurLH6)
Depositing lab: T. J. Kappock. Depositing organization: Purdue University.
Backbone
  Vector backbone: pET23a
  Backbone size w/o insert (bp): 3666
  Total vector size (bp): 6938
  Vector type: Bacterial Expression
Growth in bacteria
  Bacterial resistance: Ampicillin, 100 μg/mL
  Growth temperature: 37°C
  Growth strain: DH5alpha
  Copy number: High Copy
Gene/Insert 1
  Gene/Insert name: formylglycinamidine ribonucleotide synthetase, small subunit (alt names: purS; AZ09_06375)
  Species: Acetobacter aceti 1023
  Mutation: synthetic gene
  GenBank ID: KDE20458
  Promoter: T7
  Cloning method: Restriction Enzyme; 5′ cloning site NdeI (not destroyed); 3′ cloning site n/a (unknown if destroyed)
  Sequencing primers: 5′ T7 promoter; 3′ n/a
Gene/Insert 2
  Gene/Insert name: hypothetical protein in purSQL operon (alt names: OrfY; AZ09_06380)
  Species: Acetobacter aceti 1023
  Mutation: residues 1-69 only; C-terminal domain removed
  GenBank ID: KDE20459
  Promoter: n/a
  Cloning method: Unknown
  Sequencing primers: 5′ n/a; 3′ n/a
Gene/Insert 3
  Gene/Insert name: formylglycinamidine ribonucleotide synthetase, glutaminase subunit (alt names: purQ; AZ09_06385)
  Species: Acetobacter aceti 1023
  GenBank ID: KDE20460
  Promoter: n/a
  Cloning method: Unknown
  Sequencing primers: 5′ n/a; 3′ n/a
Gene/Insert 4
  Gene/Insert name: formylglycinamidine ribonucleotide synthetase, large subunit (alt names: purL; AZ09_06390)
  Species: Acetobacter aceti 1023
  GenBank ID: KDE20461
  Promoter: n/a
  Tag / fusion protein: His6 (C terminal on backbone)
  Cloning method: Restriction Enzyme; 5′ cloning site n/a (unknown if destroyed); 3′ cloning site XhoI (not destroyed)
  Sequencing primers: 5′ n/a; 3′ T7 terminator
Terms and licenses: Academic/Nonprofit Terms; Industry Terms: Not Available to Industry
Depositor comments: Four overlapping genes in one operon
How to cite: pJK613 was a gift from T. J. Kappock (Addgene plasmid # 72534 ; http://n2t.net/addgene:72534 ; RRID:Addgene_72534)
