>Addgene plasmid #72534 | pJK613 | addgene partial sequence | sequence record 135770 | T7 5'-TAATACGACTCACTATAGGG-3'
TAATTTTGTTTAACTTTAAGAAGGAGATATACATATGAAGGTACGTGTAACCGTCATGCTGAAGGACGGT
GTTCTGGACCCGCAGGGCAAGGCCATCAGCCACGCATTGCAGACACTTGGTTTTGAAGGCGTGCACGATG
TGCGCGTGGGTAAGGTGATTGAACTGGATCTGCCGGGTGCCAAAGCCGAGGAAGCCCAGAAAAAGGCCGA
TGCCATGGCGCGTGATCTGCTAGCCAACCTGGTGATTGAAGATTACTCTGTAGAGGTGGTGGAATGAAGC
GCACCCTTCTTATAGCGCTGGCATTGGCATGCGCGGCACCGGGCTTGGCCCATGCCCAGCGCATTGCGCC
CATGAAGGCAGGTAACTTTGCCCGCCTTTGTACGCGCGCCACTAGTGCTGGCATTTGCGATGCCTATATT
GGCGGCCTGACGGATGGGGTCTCTCTTTCCAAAATCAATGATCGGAACGAGGGGGATCCATGAAAGCAGC
AATTATCGTATTCCCCGGTACCAACCGGGAGCGCGATATGGCCATTGCCCTCAAGCGCGTTACAGGGCAG
GCCCCGCGCATGATCTGGCACCATGAAACAGATCTGGGAGATACCGATCTAGTCGTGCTGCCAGGTGGTT
TCAGCTATGGCGATTATCTGCGCTGTGGTGCCATGGCAGCGCATTCTCCCATCATGGCGGCTATCAAAGC
CTTTGCCCAAAAGGGTGGCCATATTTTGGGTGTGTGCAACGGCTTCCAGATTTTAACGGAAACAGGGCTT
CTGCCCGGTGCTCTGTTGCGCAACGCCAACCTGCGCTTTCTCTCTCAGGATTGCTACCTGAAGGTGGAAG
CAGAGAACACACCTTTCACTCACAAGTGGAAGAAGGGTGATGTTTTCCGCACCCCTCTGGCCCATGGTGA
TGGCAATTACACGGCAGATATCGCCACGCTGGAACGGCTTGAAGGTGAAGGTCTTGTGGCTTTCCACTAT
GCCGATGCCAAAGGCAATGTGCAGGCTGATGATGCCATCAGCAACCCCAATGGCAGCATCAACAGCATTG
CGGGTATTCT
