>Addgene plasmid #72534 | pJK613 | addgene partial sequence | sequence record 135772 | T7term 5'-GCTAGTTATTGCTCAGCGG-3'
TTTGTTAGCAGCCGGATCTCAGTGGTGGTGGTGGTGGTGCTCGAGTGAGTTGCCCATCAGCATCGGGAAA
AATGCTTCATGGGCCGTTTTTAGGCGTGCTGCGGATATGGTGACGCCGCTGGGCAGAATCAAATCATTTC
CGCCTGAGCGGGCAATAATGCGTGCAGGCACACCAGCTGCCTGAGCGCGTTCGCACAGGGCTTTGCCGTT
TGCTACACAAGCCAGATAGCGGGCCTGATCTTCACCAAACCAGAAGGCTTCTGGCCGGATACCGGAATCT
GGGCTTTCCAGCTCACATCCAATGCCACTTGCCATCACCATTTCTGCGGCGGCAACCATAATGCCACCGT
CAGCAATGTCATGGCATGCGGTAATGGTGCCATCCAGAATGGCGCTGCGTACAAAGTCACCATTGCGTTT
TTCGGCAACCAGATCGACCGGCGGCGGTGCACCAGCTTCCTGACCCAGAATTTCACGCAGCCAGATGGTC
TGGCCGAGCTCACCCTTGGTTTCACCAATCAGCACCACGTCAGATTCTGGCTGCATGCCAAGGCCAACAG
CCTTGTTCACATCATCCAGAACGCCCAAGGCGCCAATGGCGGGTGTGGGCAGAATGGCGGTGGTGGAGCC
ATCTGGGTTTCGTGTTTCATTATAAAGAGACACGTTGCCGCTCACGACCGGGAAATCCAGCGCTGTACAG
GCTTCCCCCATACCTTCAACCGCAGCCACAAACTGGCCCATGATTTCGGGTTTTTCCGGGTTGGCGAAGT
TCAGGTTATCCGTTACGGCCAGCGGGCGTGCGCCAGTAGCTGTTAGGTTACGCCATGCTTCTGCAACAGC
TTGTGCGCCACCTGTTTTGGGGTCTGCCTGACAGTAACGCGGGGTGCAATCTGTGGTGATGGCCAGACCA
ATGTCTGTATCTTCCACCTTCACAATGGCAGCATCAGCAGCACCCGGACGGCGGACTGTCTGCCCCCCTA
CAGTGCTGTCATACTGGTTCCATACCCATGCGCGGGAGGCCAGATCTGGCGAAC
